Addgene plasmid #144509: TFORF3033
Purpose: Lentiviral vector for overexpressing transcription factor ORFs with unique 24-bp barcodes. Barcodes facilitate identification of transcription factors in pooled screens.
Depositing lab: Feng Zhang. Depositing organization: Broad Institute. Publication: A transcription factor atlas of directed differentiation. Joung J, Ma S, Tay T, Geiger-Schuller KR, Kirchgatterer PC, Verdine VK, Guo B, Arias-Garcia MA, Allen WE, Singh A, Kuksenko O, Abudayyeh OO, Gootenberg JS, Fu Z, Macrae RK, Buenrostro JD, Regev A, Zhang F. Cell. 2023 Jan 5;186(1):209-229.e26. doi: 10.1016/j.cell.2022.11.026. PubMed 36608654.
Backbone
  Vector backbone: pLX_TRC317
  Backbone manufacturer: Broad Institute Genetic Perturbation Platform
  Backbone size w/o insert (bp): 8264
  Vector type: Mammalian Expression, Lentiviral
  Selectable markers: Puromycin
Growth in bacteria
  Bacterial resistance: Ampicillin, 100 μg/mL
  Growth temperature: 37°C
  Growth strain: Stbl3
  Copy number: High Copy
Gene/Insert
  Gene/Insert name: NFKBIA
  Species: H. sapiens (human)
  Insert size (bp): 1157
  Entrez Gene: NFKBIA (a.k.a. EDAID2, IKBA, MAD-3, NFKBI)
  Promoter: EF1a
  Tag / fusion protein: V5 (C terminal on insert)
  Cloning method: Gateway Cloning
  Sequencing primers: 5′ GGGTGGAGACTGAAGTTAGGCCAG; 3′ CACATAGCGTAAAAGGAGCAACATAG
Resource information
  A portion of this plasmid was derived from a plasmid made by: Broad Institute Genetic Perturbation Platform
Terms and licenses: Academic/Nonprofit Terms; Industry Terms: Not Available to Industry
Depositor comments: NM_020529.2. Please test multiple small colonies in case of plasmid recombination. To make this collection available in a timely manner, a portion of this collection was not fully sequenced by Addgene. If an Addgene verified full plasmid sequence is not available, please contact us prior to placing an order to request the full sequence.
How to cite: TFORF3033 was a gift from Feng Zhang (Addgene plasmid # 144509 ; http://n2t.net/addgene:144509 ; RRID:Addgene_144509)
