[The description below was written by a language model from this plasmid's Addgene catalogue record and pLannotate feature annotations shown in this document.]
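Description:
TFORF3033 is a lentiviral mammalian expression plasmid built on the pLX_TRC317 backbone and belongs to a barcoded collection of transcription factor open reading frames intended for pooled overexpression screens. It carries the human NFKBIA coding sequence (IκBα, the inhibitor that retains NF-κB/REL dimers in the cytoplasm by masking their nuclear localization signals), introduced by Gateway cloning and therefore flanked by attB1 and attB2 sites. The ORF is driven by the strong constitutive EF-1α promoter and is followed by a C-terminal V5 epitope tag for detection. A WPRE downstream enhances transcript stability and expression. The catalogue entry states that each construct in the series has a unique 24-bp barcode that identifies the ORF in pooled experiments. This barcode is not annotated as a distinct feature in the table, so its position cannot be given from the record.

The viral architecture is that of a third-generation, self-inactivating vector: an RSV promoter fused to a truncated HIV-1 5' LTR, the Ψ packaging signal with a gag fragment, the RRE for Rev-dependent nuclear export, a cPPT/CTS element, and a ΔU3 3' LTR followed by an SV40 polyadenylation signal. Within the proviral region, an SV40 early promoter drives puromycin N-acetyltransferase, which allows selection of transduced cells. In bacteria the plasmid is maintained through a high-copy ColE1/pUC-type origin and ampicillin resistance, and an f1 origin is also present. The depositor cautions that the plasmid can recombine during propagation. The sequenced record is 9,421 nt, consistent with the stated backbone and insert sizes.
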