Features (pLannotate 1.2.2; 34 found; start..end, strand, type, name):
      1..1179    +  promoter       EF-1α promoter: strong constitutive promoter for human elongation factor EF-1α
   1200..1217    +  protein_bind   attB1 (fragment): mutant version of attB; core recombination site for the Gateway® BP reaction BP Clonase™
   1223..2173    +  CDS            NFKBIA: IKBA_HUMAN - Also known as IKBA, MAD3, NFKBI. Experimental evidence at protein level: Swiss-Prot protein existence level 1. Inhibits the activity of dimeric NF-kappa-B/REL complexes by trapping REL dimers in the cytoplasm through masking of their nuclear localization signals. On cellular stimulation by immune and proinflammatory responses, becomes phosphorylated promoting ubiquitination and degradation, enabling the dimeric RELA to translocate to the nucleus and activate transcription. From Homo sapiens (Human).
   2176..2199    -  protein_bind   attB2: mutant version of attB; recombination site for the Gateway® BP reaction BP Clonase™
   2207..2248    +  CDS            V5 tag: epitope tag from simian virus 5
   2264..2317    +  promoter       U6 promoter (fragment): RNA polymerase III promoter for human U6 snRNA
   2359..2947    +  misc_feature   WPRE: woodchuck hepatitis virus posttranscriptional regulatory element
   2998..3017    +  misc_feature   cPPT/CTS (fragment): central polypurine tract and central termination sequence of HIV-1
   3019..3252    +  LTR            3' LTR (ΔU3): self-inactivating 3' long terminal repeat (LTR) from HIV-1
   3330..3451    +  polyA_signal   SV40 poly(A) signal: SV40 polyadenylation signal
   3491..3626    +  rep_origin     SV40 ori: SV40 origin of replication
   3647..3665    -  promoter       T7 promoter: promoter for bacteriophage T7 RNA polymerase
   3673..3828    +  CDS            lacZα (fragment): LacZα fragment of β-galactosidase; lacZ fragment
   3833..4261    +  rep_origin     f1 ori (sequence partly withheld): f1 bacteriophage origin of replication; arrow indicates direction of (+) strand synthesis
   4314..4418    +  promoter       AmpR promoter: bla
   4419..5279    +  CDS            AmpR: β-lactamase; bla; confers resistance to ampicillin, carbenicillin, and related antibiotics
   5450..6038    +  rep_origin     ori: high-copy-number ColE1/pMB1/pBR322/pUC origin of replication
   6221..6313    +  CDS            lacI (fragment): lac repressor; lacI; The lac repressor binds to the lac operator to inhibit transcription in E. coli. This inhibition can be relieved by adding lactose or isopropyl-β-D-thiogalactopyranoside (IPTG).
   6326..6347    +  protein_bind   CAP binding site: CAP binding activates transcription in the presence of cAMP. E. coli catabolite activator protein
   6362..6392    +  promoter       lac promoter: promoter for the E. coli lac operon
   6400..6416    +  protein_bind   lac operator: The lac repressor binds to the lac operator to inhibit transcription in E. coli. This inhibition can be relieved by adding lactose or isopropyl-β-D-thiogalactopyranoside (IPTG). lac repressor encoded by lacI
   6461..6479    +  promoter       T3 promoter: promoter for bacteriophage T3 RNA polymerase
   6507..6733    +  promoter       RSV promoter: Rous sarcoma virus enhancer/promoter
   6734..6914    +  LTR            5' LTR (truncated): truncated 5' long terminal repeat (LTR) from HIV-1
   6961..7086    +  misc_feature   HIV-1 Ψ: packaging signal of human immunodeficiency virus type 1
   7070..7433    +  CDS            HIV-1 gag (fragment): gag protein from human immunodeficiency virus 1; gag
   7579..7812    +  misc_feature   RRE: The Rev response element (RRE) of HIV-1 allows for Rev-dependent mRNA export from the nucleus to the cytoplasm.
   8189..8215    +  CDS            Rev (fragment): human immunodeficiency virus 1 (HIV-1) Rev protein; rev; enhances nuclear export of unspliced and incompletely spliced viral mRNAs
   8222..8245    +  promoter       SV40 promoter (fragment): SV40 early promoter
   8246..8317    +  promoter       SV40 promoter (fragment): SV40 enhancer and early promoter
   8341..8476    +  rep_origin     SV40 ori: SV40 origin of replication
   8522..9118    +  CDS            PuroR (fragment): puromycin N-acetyltransferase; pac from Streptomyces; confers resistance to puromycin
   9167..9284    +  misc_feature   cPPT/CTS: central polypurine tract and central termination sequence of HIV-1
   9349..9415    +  CDS            small t antigen (fragment): SV40 (simian virus 40) small t antigen
>Addgene plasmid #144509 | TFORF3033 | addgene full sequence | sequence record 353562 | Addgene NGS Result
GGCTCCGGTGCCCGTCAGTGGGCAGAGCGCACATCGCCCACAGTCCCCGAGAAGTTGGGGGGAGGGGTCG
GCAATTGAACCGGTGCCTAGAGAAGGTGGCGCGGGGTAAACTGGGAAAGTGATGTCGTGTACTGGCTCCG
CCTTTTTCCCGAGGGTGGGGGAGAACCGTATATAAGTGCAGTAGTCGCCGTGAACGTTCTTTTTCGCAAC
GGGTTTGCCGCCAGAACACAGGTAAGTGCCGTGTGTGGTTCCCGCGGGCCTGGCCTCTTTACGGGTTATG
GCCCTTGCGTGCCTTGAATTACTTCCACCTGGCTGCAGTACGTGATTCTTGATCCCGAGCTTCGGGTTGG
AAGTGGGTGGGAGAGTTCGAGGCCTTGCGCTTAAGGAGCCCCTTCGCCTCGTGCTTGAGTTGAGGCCTGG
CCTGGGCGCTGGGGCCGCCGCGTGCGAATCTGGTGGCACCTTCGCGCCTGTCTCGCTGCTTTCGATAAGT
CTCTAGCCATTTAAAATTTTTGATGACCTGCTGCGACGCTTTTTTTCTGGCAAGATAGTCTTGTAAATGC
GGGCCAAGATCTGCACACTGGTATTTCGGTTTTTGGGGCCGCGGGCGGCGACGGGGCCCGTGCGTCCCAG
CGCACATGTTCGGCGAGGCGGGGCCTGCGAGCGCGGCCACCGAGAATCGGACGGGGGTAGTCTCAAGCTG
GCCGGCCTGCTCTGGTGCCTGGCCTCGCGCCGCCGTGTATCGCCCCGCCCTGGGCGGCAAGGCTGGCCCG
GTCGGCACCAGTTGCGTGAGCGGAAAGATGGCCGCTTCCCGGCCCTGCTGCAGGGAGCTCAAAATGGAGG
ACGCGGCGCTCGGGAGAGCGGGCGGGTGAGTCACCCACACAAAGGAAAAGGGCCTTTCCGTCCTCAGCCG
TCGCTTCATGTGACTCCACGGAGTACCGGGCGCCGTCCAGGCACCTCGATTAGTTCTCGAGCTTTTGGAG
TACGTCGTCTTTAGGTTGGGGGGAGGGGTTTTATGCGATGGAGTTTCCCCACACTGAGTGGGTGGAGACT
GAAGTTAGGCCAGCTTGGCACTTGATGTAATTCTCCTTGGAATTTGCCCTTTTTGAGTTTGGATCTTGGT
TCATTCTCAAGCCTCAGACAGTGGTTCAAAGTTTTTTTCTTCCATTTCAGGTGTCGTGAGGCTAGCATCG
ATTGATCAACAAGTTTGTACAAAAAAGTTGGCATGTTCCAGGCGGCCGAGCGCCCCCAGGAGTGGGCCAT
GGAGGGCCCCCGCGACGGGCTGAAGAAGGAGCGGCTACTGGACGACCGCCACGACAGCGGCCTGGACTCC
ATGAAAGACGAGGAGTACGAGCAGATGGTCAAGGAGCTGCAGGAGATCCGCCTCGAGCCGCAGGAGGTGC
CGCGCGGCTCGGAGCCCTGGAAGCAGCAGCTCACCGAGGACGGGGACTCGTTCCTGCACTTGGCCATCAT
CCATGAAGAAAAGGCACTGACCATGGAAGTGATCCGCCAGGTGAAGGGAGACCTGGCCTTCCTCAACTTC
CAGAACAACCTGCAGCAGACTCCACTCCACTTGGCTGTGATCACCAACCAGCCAGAAATTGCTGAGGCAC
TTCTGGGAGCTGGCTGTGATCCTGAGCTCCGAGACTTTCGAGGAAATACCCCCCTACACCTTGCCTGTGA
GCAGGGCTGCCTGGCCAGCGTGGGAGTCCTGACTCAGTCCTGCACCACCCCGCACCTCCACTCCATCCTG
AAGGCTACCAACTACAATGGCCACACGTGTCTACACTTAGCCTCTATCCATGGCTACCTGGGCATCGTGG
AGCTTTTGGTGTCCTTGGGTGCTGATGTCAATGCTCAGGAGCCCTGTAATGGCCGGACTGCCCTTCACCT
CGCAGTGGACCTGCAAAATCCTGACCTGGTGTCACTCCTGTTGAAGTGTGGGGCTGATGTCAACAGAGTT
ACCTACCAGGGCTATTCTCCCTACCAGCTCACCTGGGGCCGCCCAAGCACCCGGATACAGCAGCAGCTGG
GCCAGCTGACACTAGAAAACCTTCAGATGCTGCCAGAGAGTGAGGATGAGGAGAGCTATGACACAGAGTC
AGAGTTCACGGAGTTCACAGAGGACGAGCTGCCCTATGATGACTGTGTGTTTGGAGGCCAGCGTCTGACG
TTATGCCCAACTTTCTTGTACAAAGTGGTTGATATCGGTAAGCCTATCCCTAACCCTCTCCTCGGTCTCG
ATTCTACGTAGTAATGAACTAGTCCGTAACTTGAAAGTATTTCGATTTCTTGGCTTTATATATCTTGTGG
AAAGGACGATACACACCCTTCTTAGCCATTCATACGCGTTAAGTCGACAATCAACCTCTGGATTACAAAA
TTTGTGAAAGATTGACTGGTATTCTTAACTATGTTGCTCCTTTTACGCTATGTGGATACGCTGCTTTAAT
GCCTTTGTATCATGCTATTGCTTCCCGTATGGCTTTCATTTTCTCCTCCTTGTATAAATCCTGGTTGCTG
TCTCTTTATGAGGAGTTGTGGCCCGTTGTCAGGCAACGTGGCGTGGTGTGCACTGTGTTTGCTGACGCAA
CCCCCACTGGTTGGGGCATTGCCACCACCTGTCAGCTCCTTTCCGGGACTTTCGCTTTCCCCCTCCCTAT
TGCCACGGCGGAACTCATCGCCGCCTGCCTTGCCCGCTGCTGGACAGGGGCTCGGCTGTTGGGCACTGAC
AATTCCGTGGTGTTGTCGGGGAAATCATCGTCCTTTCCTTGGCTGCTCGCCTGTGTTGCCACCTGGATTC
TGCGCGGGACGTCCTTCTGCTACGTCCCTTCGGCCCTCAATCCAGCGGACCTTCCTTCCCGCGGCCTGCT
GCCGGCTCTGCGGCCTCTTCCGCGTCTTCGCCTTCGCCCTCAGACGAGTCGGATCTCCCTTTGGGCCGCC
TCCCCGCGTCGACTTTAAGACCAATGACTTACAAGGCAGCTGTAGATCTTAGCCACTTTTTAAAAGAAAA
GGGGGGACTGGAAGGGCTAATTCACTCCCAACGAAGACAAGATCTGCTTTTTGCTTGTACTGGGTCTCTC
TGGTTAGACCAGATCTGAGCCTGGGAGCTCTCTGGCTAACTAGGGAACCCACTGCTTAAGCCTCAATAAA
GCTTGCCTTGAGTGCTTCAAGTAGTGTGTGCCCGTCTGTTGTGTGACTCTGGTAACTAGAGATCCCTCAG
ACCCTTTTAGTCAGTGTGGAAAATCTCTAGCAGTACGTATAGTAGTTCATGTCATCTTATTATTCAGTAT
TTATAACTTGCAAAGAAATGAATATCAGAGAGTGAGAGGAACTTGTTTATTGCAGCTTATAATGGTTACA
AATAAAGCAATAGCATCACAAATTTCACAAATAAAGCATTTTTTTCACTGCATTCTAGTTGTGGTTTGTC
CAAACTCATCAATGTATCTTATCATGTCTGGCTCTAGCTATCCCGCCCCTAACTCCGCCCATCCCGCCCC
TAACTCCGCCCAGTTCCGCCCATTCTCCGCCCCATGGCTGACTAATTTTTTTTATTTATGCAGAGGCCGA
GGCCGCCTCGGCCTCTGAGCTATTCCAGAAGTAGTGAGGAGGCTTTTTTGGAGGCCTAGGGACGTACCCA
ATTCGCCCTATAGTGAGTCGTATTACGCGCGCTCACTGGCCGTCGTTTTACAACGTCGTGACTGGGAAAA
CCCTGGCGTTACCCAACTTAATCGCCTTGCAGCACATCCCCCTTTCGCCAGCTGGCGTAATAGCGAAGAG
GCCCGCACCGATCGCCCTTCCCAACAGTTGCGCAGCCTGAATGGCGAATGGG
[124 nt withheld, positions 3833-3956]
C
[91 nt withheld, positions 3958-4048]
A
[49 nt withheld, positions 4050-4098]
CCTTTGACGTTGGAGTCCACGTTCTTT
[37 nt withheld, positions 4126-4162]
ACCCTATCTCGGTCTATTCTTTTGATTTATAAGGGATTTTGCCGATTTCGGCCTATTGGTTAAAAAATGA
GCTGATTTAACAAAAATTTAACGCGAATTTTAACAAAATATTAACGCTTACAATTTAGGTGGCACTTTTC
GGGGAAATGTGCGCGGAACCCCTATTTGTTTATTTTTCTAAATACATTCAAATATGTATCCGCTCATGAG
ACAATAACCCTGATAAATGCTTCAATAATATTGAAAAAGGAAGAGTATGAGTATTCAACATTTCCGTGTC
GCCCTTATTCCCTTTTTTGCGGCATTTTGCCTTCCTGTTTTTGCTCACCCAGAAACGCTGGTGAAAGTAA
AAGATGCTGAAGATCAGTTGGGTGCACGAGTGGGTTACATCGAACTGGATCTCAACAGCGGTAAGATCCT
TGAGAGTTTTCGCCCCGAAGAACGTTTTCCAATGATGAGCACTTTTAAAGTTCTGCTATGTGGCGCGGTA
TTATCCCGTATTGACGCCGGGCAAGAGCAACTCGGTCGCCGCATACACTATTCTCAGAATGACTTGGTTG
AGTACTCACCAGTCACAGAAAAGCATCTTACGGATGGCATGACAGTAAGAGAATTATGCAGTGCTGCCAT
AACCATGAGTGATAACACTGCGGCCAACTTACTTCTGACAACGATCGGAGGACCGAAGGAGCTAACCGCT
TTTTTGCACAACATGGGGGATCATGTAACTCGCCTTGATCGTTGGGAACCGGAGCTGAATGAAGCCATAC
CAAACGACGAGCGTGACACCACGATGCCTGTAGCAATGGCAACAACGTTGCGCAAACTATTAACTGGCGA
ACTACTTACTCTAGCTTCCCGGCAACAATTAATAGACTGGATGGAGGCGGATAAAGTTGCAGGACCACTT
CTGCGCTCGGCCCTTCCGGCTGGCTGGTTTATTGCTGATAAATCTGGAGCCGGTGAGCGTGGGTCTCGCG
GTATCATTGCAGCACTGGGGCCAGATGGTAAGCCCTCCCGTATCGTAGTTATCTACACGACGGGGAGTCA
GGCAACTATGGATGAACGAAATAGACAGATCGCTGAGATAGGTGCCTCACTGATTAAGCATTGGTAACTG
TCAGACCAAGTTTACTCATATATACTTTAGATTGATTTAAAACTTCATTTTTAATTTAAAAGGATCTAGG
TGAAGATCCTTTTTGATAATCTCATGACCAAAATCCCTTAACGTGAGTTTTCGTTCCACTGAGCGTCAGA
CCCCGTAGAAAAGATCAAAGGATCTTCTTGAGATCCTTTTTTTCTGCGCGTAATCTGCTGCTTGCAAACA
AAAAAACCACCGCTACCAGCGGTGGTTTGTTTGCCGGATCAAGAGCTACCAACTCTTTTTCCGAAGGTAA
CTGGCTTCAGCAGAGCGCAGATACCAAATACTGTTCTTCTAGTGTAGCCGTAGTTAGGCCACCACTTCAA
GAACTCTGTAGCACCGCCTACATACCTCGCTCTGCTAATCCTGTTACCAGTGGCTGCTGCCAGTGGCGAT
AAGTCGTGTCTTACCGGGTTGGACTCAAGACGATAGTTACCGGATAAGGCGCAGCGGTCGGGCTGAACGG
GGGGTTCGTGCACACAGCCCAGCTTGGAGCGAACGACCTACACCGAACTGAGATACCTACAGCGTGAGCT
ATGAGAAAGCGCCACGCTTCCCGAAGGGAGAAAGGCGGACAGGTATCCGGTAAGCGGCAGGGTCGGAACA
GGAGAGCGCACGAGGGAGCTTCCAGGGGGAAACGCCTGGTATCTTTATAGTCCTGTCGGGTTTCGCCACC
TCTGACTTGAGCGTCGATTTTTGTGATGCTCGTCAGGGGGGCGGAGCCTATGGAAAAACGCCAGCAACGC
GGCCTTTTTACGGTTCCTGGCCTTTTGCTGGCCTTTTGCTCACATGTTCTTTCCTGCGTTATCCCCTGAT
TCTGTGGATAACCGTATTACCGCCTTTGAGTGAGCTGATACCGCTCGCCGCAGCCGAACGACCGAGCGCA
GCGAGTCAGTGAGCGAGGAAGCGGAAGAGCGCCCAATACGCAAACCGCCTCTCCCCGCGCGTTGGCCGAT
TCATTAATGCAGCTGGCACGACAGGTTTCCCGACTGGAAAGCGGGCAGTGAGCGCAACGCAATTAATGTG
AGTTAGCTCACTCATTAGGCACCCCAGGCTTTACACTTTATGCTTCCGGCTCGTATGTTGTGTGGAATTG
TGAGCGGATAACAATTTCACACAGGAAACAGCTATGACCATGATTACGCCAAGCGCGCAATTAACCCTCA
CTAAAGGGAACAAAAGCTGGAGCTGCAAGCTTAATGTAGTCTTATGCAATACTCTTGTAGTCTTGCAACA
TGGTAACGATGAGTTAGCAACATGCCTTACAAGGAGAGAAAAAGCACCGTGCATGCCGATTGGTGGAAGT
AAGGTGGTACGATCGTGCCTTATTAGGAAGGCAACAGACGGGTCTGACATGGATTGGACGAACCACTGAA
TTGCCGCATTGCAGAGATATTGTATTTAAGTGCCTAGCTCGATACATAAACGGGTCTCTCTGGTTAGACC
AGATCTGAGCCTGGGAGCTCTCTGGCTAACTAGGGAACCCACTGCTTAAGCCTCAATAAAGCTTGCCTTG
AGTGCTTCAAGTAGTGTGTGCCCGTCTGTTGTGTGACTCTGGTAACTAGAGATCCCTCAGACCCTTTTAG
TCAGTGTGGAAAATCTCTAGCAGTGGCGCCCGAACAGGGACTTGAAAGCGAAAGGGAAACCAGAGGAGCT
CTCTCGACGCAGGACTCGGCTTGCTGAAGCGCGCACGGCAAGAGGCGAGGGGCGGCGACTGGTGAGTACG
CCAAAAATTTTGACTAGCGGAGGCTAGAAGGAGAGAGATGGGTGCGAGAGCGTCAGTATTAAGCGGGGGA
GAATTAGATCGCGATGGGAAAAAATTCGGTTAAGGCCAGGGGGAAAGAAAAAATATAAATTAAAACATAT
AGTATGGGCAAGCAGGGAGCTAGAACGATTCGCAGTTAATCCTGGCCTGTTAGAAACATCAGAAGGCTGT
AGACAAATACTGGGACAGCTACAACCATCCCTTCAGACAGGATCAGAAGAACTTAGATCATTATATAATA
CAGTAGCAACCCTCTATTGTGTGCATCAAAGGATAGAGATAAAAGACACCAAGGAAGCTTTAGACAAGAT
AGAGGAAGAGCAAAACAAAAGTAAGACCACCGCACAGCAAGCGGCCGCTGATCTTCAGACCTGGAGGAGG
AGATATGAGGGACAATTGGAGAAGTGAATTATATAAATATAAAGTAGTAAAAATTGAACCATTAGGAGTA
GCACCCACCAAGGCAAAGAGAAGAGTGGTGCAGAGAGAAAAAAGAGCAGTGGGAATAGGAGCTTTGTTCC
TTGGGTTCTTGGGAGCAGCAGGAAGCACTATGGGCGCAGCGTCAATGACGCTGACGGTACAGGCCAGACA
ATTATTGTCTGGTATAGTGCAGCAGCAGAACAATTTGCTGAGGGCTATTGAGGCGCAACAGCATCTGTTG
CAACTCACAGTCTGGGGCATCAAGCAGCTCCAGGCAAGAATCCTGGCTGTGGAAAGATACCTAAAGGATC
AACAGCTCCTGGGGATTTGGGGTTGCTCTGGAAAACTCATTTGCACCACTGCTGTGCCTTGGAATGCTAG
TTGGAGTAATAAATCTCTGGAACAGATTTGGAATCACACGACCTGGATGGAGTGGGACAGAGAAATTAAC
AATTACACAAGCTTAATACACTCCTTAATTGAAGAATCGCAAAACCAGCAAGAAAAGAATGAACAAGAAT
TATTGGAATTAGATAAATGGGCAAGTTTGTGGAATTGGTTTAACATAACAAATTGGCTGTGGTATATAAA
ATTATTCATAATGATAGTAGGAGGCTTGGTAGGTTTAAGAATAGTTTTTGCTGTACTTTCTATAGTGAAT
AGAGTTAGGCAGGGATATTCACCATTATCGTTTCAGACCCACCTCCCAACCCCGAGGGGACCCATGCATT
GCATCTCAATTAGTCAGCAACCAGGTGTGGAAAGTCCCCAGGCTCCCCAGCAGGCAGAAGTATGCAAAGC
ATGCGTCTCAATTAGTCAGCAACCATAGTCCCGCCCCTAACTCCGCCCATCCCGCCCCTAACTCCGCCCA
GTTCCGCCCATTCTCCGCCCCATGGCTGACTAATTTTTTTTATTTATGCAGAGGCCGAGGCCGCCTCGGC
CTCTGAGCTATTCCAGAAGTAGTGAGGAGGCTTTTTTGGAGGCCTAGGCTTTTGCAAAAAGCTTTCTAGA
GGTACCACCGGAGCTTACCATGACCGAGTACAAGCCCACGGTGCGCCTCGCCACCCGCGACGACGTCCCC
AGGGCCGTACGCACCCTCGCCGCCGCGTTCGCCGACTACCCCGCCACGCGCCACACCGTCGATCCGGACC
GCCACATCGAGCGGGTCACCGAGCTGCAAGAACTCTTCCTCACGCGCGTCGGGCTCGACATCGGCAAGGT
GTGGGTCGCGGACGACGGCGCCGCCGTGGCGGTCTGGACCACGCCGGAGAGCGTCGAAGCGGGGGCGGTG
TTCGCCGAGATCGGCCCGCGCATGGCCGAGTTGAGCGGTTCCCGGCTGGCCGCGCAGCAACAGATGGAAG
GCCTCCTGGCGCCGCACCGGCCCAAGGAGCCCGCGTGGTTCCTGGCCACCGTCGGCGTCTCGCCCGACCA
CCAGGGCAAGGGTCTGGGCAGCGCCGTCGTGCTCCCCGGAGTGGAGGCGGCCGAGCGCGCCGGGGTGCCC
GCCTTCCTGGAGACCTCCGCGCCCCGCAACCTCCCCTTCTACGAGCGGCTCGGCTTCACCGTCACCGCCG
ACGTCGAGGTGCCCGAAGGACCGCGCACCTGGTGCATGACCCGCAAGCCCGGTGCCAGTTAACGAATTCT
AGATCTTGAGACAAATGGCAGTATTCATCCACAATTTTAAAAGAAAAGGGGGGATTGGGGGGTACAGTGC
AGGGGAAAGAATAGTAGACATAATAGCAACAGACATACAAACTAAAGAATTACAAAAACAAATTACAAAA
ATTCAAAATTTTCGGGTTTATTACAGGGACAGCAGAGATCCACTTTGGCGCCGGCTCGAGGCCTGCAGGT
GCAAAGATGGATAAAGTTTTAAACAGAGAGGAATCTTTGCAGCTAATGGACCTTCTAGGTCTTGAAAGGA
GTGGGAATT
