>Addgene plasmid #144509 | TFORF3033 | depositor partial sequence | sequence record 285642 | Insert
ATCGATTGATCAACAAGTTTGTACAAAAAAGTTGGCATGTTCCAGGCGGCCGAGCGCCCCCAGGAGTGGG
CCATGGAGGGCCCCCGCGACGGGCTGAAGAAGGAGCGGCTACTGGACGACCGCCACGACAGCGGCCTGGA
CTCCATGAAAGACGAGGAGTACGAGCAGATGGTCAAGGAGCTGCAGGAGATCCGCCTCGAGCCGCAGGAG
GTGCCGCGCGGCTCGGAGCCCTGGAAGCAGCAGCTCACCGAGGACGGGGACTCGTTCCTGCACTTGGCCA
TCATCCATGAAGAAAAGGCACTGACCATGGAAGTGATCCGCCAGGTGAAGGGAGACCTGGCCTTCCTCAA
CTTCCAGAACAACCTGCAGCAGACTCCACTCCACTTGGCTGTGATCACCAACCAGCCAGAAATTGCTGAG
GCACTTCTGGGAGCTGGCTGTGATCCTGAGCTCCGAGACTTTCGAGGAAATACCCCCCTACACCTTGCCT
GTGAGCAGGGCTGCCTGGCCAGCGTGGGAGTCCTGACTCAGTCCTGCACCACCCCGCACCTCCACTCCAT
CCTGAAGGCTACCAACTACAATGGCCACACGTGTCTACACTTAGCCTCTATCCATGGCTACCTGGGCATC
GTGGAGCTTTTGGTGTCCTTGGGTGCTGATGTCAATGCTCAGGAGCCCTGTAATGGCCGGACTGCCCTTC
ACCTCGCAGTGGACCTGCAAAATCCTGACCTGGTGTCACTCCTGTTGAAGTGTGGGGCTGATGTCAACAG
AGTTACCTACCAGGGCTATTCTCCCTACCAGCTCACCTGGGGCCGCCCAAGCACCCGGATACAGCAGCAG
CTGGGCCAGCTGACACTAGAAAACCTTCAGATGCTGCCAGAGAGTGAGGATGAGGAGAGCTATGACACAG
AGTCAGAGTTCACGGAGTTCACAGAGGACGAGCTGCCCTATGATGACTGTGTGTTTGGAGGCCAGCGTCT
GACGTTATGCCCAACTTTCTTGTACAAAGTGGTTGATATCGGTAAGCCTATCCCTAACCCTCTCCTCGGT
CTCGATTCTACGTAGTAATGAACTAGTCCGTAACTTGAAAGTATTTCGATTTCTTGGCTTTATATATCTT
GTGGAAAGGACGATACACACCCTTCTTAGCCATTCAT
