>Addgene plasmid #144509 | TFORF3033 | depositor partial sequence | sequence record 285643 | Barcode
TACACACCCTTCTTAGCCATTCAT
